Addgene plasmid #200484: pKLV2-U6gRNA5(CXCR4-E4(56))-PGKpuro2ABFP-W
Purpose: Lentiviral vector expressing gRNA targeting human CXCR4-E4
Depositing lab: Kosuke Yusa. Depositing organization: Kyoto University, Institute for Life and Medical Sciences. Publication: Canonical BAF complex regulates the oncogenic program in human T-cell acute lymphoblastic leukemia. Aoki K, Hyuga M, Tarumoto Y, Nishibuchi G, Ueda A, Ochi Y, Sugino S, Mikami T, Kobushi H, Kato I, Akahane K, Inukai T, Takaori-Kondo A, Takita J, Ogawa S, Yusa K. Blood. 2023 Nov 3:blood.2023020857. doi: 10.1182/blood.2023020857. PubMed 37922452.
Backbone
  Vector backbone: pKLV2-U6gRNA5(BbsI)-PGKpuro2ABFP-W
  Backbone manufacturer: addgene
  Backbone size w/o insert (bp): 8648
  Total vector size (bp): 8650
  Vector type: Lentiviral
  Selectable markers: Puromycin
Growth in bacteria
  Bacterial resistance: Ampicillin, 100 μg/mL
  Growth temperature: 37°C
  Growth strain: NEB Stable
  Copy number: Unknown
Gene/Insert
  Gene/Insert name: CXCR4-E4(56)
  gRNA/shRNA sequence: TCATTAAAATGCTGTTCTG
  Species: H. sapiens (human)
  Entrez Gene: CXCR4 (a.k.a. CD184, D2S201E, FB22, HM89, HSY3RR, LAP-3, LAP3, LCR1, LESTR, NPY3R, NPYR, NPYRL, NPYY3R, WHIM, WHIMS, WHIMS1)
  Cloning method: Restriction Enzyme; 5′ cloning site BbsI (destroyed during cloning); 3′ cloning site BbsI (destroyed during cloning)
  Sequencing primers: 5′ AGATAATTAGAATTAATTTGACTG
Terms and licenses: Academic/Nonprofit Terms; Industry Terms: Not Available to Industry
How to cite: pKLV2-U6gRNA5(CXCR4-E4(56))-PGKpuro2ABFP-W was a gift from Kosuke Yusa (Addgene plasmid # 200484 ; http://n2t.net/addgene:200484 ; RRID:Addgene_200484)
