[The description below was written by a language model from this plasmid's Addgene catalogue record and pLannotate feature annotations shown in this document.]
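Description:
pKLV2-U6gRNA5(CXCR4-E4(56))-PGKpuro2ABFP-W is an 8,650 bp HIV-1-based lentiviral transfer plasmid that delivers a single CRISPR guide RNA directed against a human CXCR4 target designated E4. It derives from the pKLV2-U6gRNA5(BbsI)-PGKpuro2ABFP-W backbone, into which the guide spacer was cloned between two BbsI sites that were destroyed in the process. In bacteria the plasmid is maintained through a high-copy ColE1/pUC-type origin and selected with ampicillin via β-lactamase. An f1 origin and remnants of a lac/lacZα cloning region flanked by T7 and T3 promoters are also present in the backbone.

The viral genome is transcribed in packaging cells from a CMV enhancer/promoter fused to a truncated 5' LTR. It carries the Ψ packaging signal with a gag fragment, the RRE for Rev-dependent nuclear export, and the cPPT/CTS. Downstream lie a truncated 3' LTR and a bGH polyadenylation signal. Between these elements sit two expression units. A human U6 RNA polymerase III promoter drives the CXCR4 spacer joined to a Streptococcus pyogenes Cas9 guide scaffold, annotated as a tracrRNA fragment. A mouse PGK promoter drives puromycin N-acetyltransferase followed by TagBFP; the construct name indicates that a 2A peptide links them, although it is not annotated. A WPRE follows to enhance transcript expression.

Transduced cells can therefore be selected with puromycin or tracked by blue fluorescence. No Cas9 is encoded, so the nuclease must be supplied separately. The associated publication concerns the BAF complex in human T-cell acute lymphoblastic leukemia, but the record does not define what "E4" denotes.
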