Features (pLannotate 1.2.2; 28 found; start..end, strand, type, name):
    233..432     +  promoter       CMV promoter: human cytomegalovirus (CMV) immediate early promoter
    450..630     +  LTR            5' LTR (truncated): truncated 5' long terminal repeat (LTR) from HIV-1
    677..802     +  misc_feature   HIV-1 Ψ: packaging signal of human immunodeficiency virus type 1
    786..1124    +  CDS            HIV-1 gag (fragment): gag protein from human immunodeficiency virus 1; gag
   1301..1534    +  misc_feature   RRE: The Rev response element (RRE) of HIV-1 allows for Rev-dependent mRNA export from the nucleus to the cytoplasm.
   1911..2011    +  CDS            Rev (fragment): human immunodeficiency virus 1 (HIV-1) Rev protein; rev; enhances nuclear export of unspliced and incompletely spliced viral mRNAs
   2061..2178    +  misc_feature   cPPT/CTS: central polypurine tract and central termination sequence of HIV-1
   2253..2493    +  promoter       U6 promoter: RNA polymerase III promoter for human U6 snRNA
   2540..2607    +  misc_RNA       tracrRNA (fragment): trans-activating CRISPR RNA for the Streptococcus pyogenes CRISPR/Cas9 system
   2630..3129    +  promoter       PGK promoter: mouse phosphoglycerate kinase 1 promoter
   3169..3765    +  CDS            PuroR (fragment): puromycin N-acetyltransferase; pac from Streptomyces; confers resistance to puromycin
   3838..4536    +  CDS            TagBFP: TagBFP is a basic (constitutively fluorescent) blue fluorescent protein published in 2008, derived from Entacmaea quadricolor. It is reported to be a very rapidly-maturing monomer with very low acid sensitivity.
   4548..5134    +  misc_feature   WPRE: woodchuck hepatitis virus posttranscriptional regulatory element
   5128..5274    +  CDS            nef (fragment): NEF_HV1LA - Experimental evidence at protein level: Swiss-Prot protein existence level 1. Extracellular Nef protein targets CD4(+) T-lymphocytes for apoptosis by interacting with CXCR4 surface receptors. From Human immunodeficiency virus type 1 group M subtype B (isolate Lai) (HIV-1).
   5282..5460    +  LTR            5' LTR (truncated): truncated 5' long terminal repeat (LTR) from HIV-1
   5486..5597    +  polyA_signal   bGH poly(A) signal: bovine growth hormone polyadenylation signal
   5736..5754    -  promoter       T3 promoter: promoter for bacteriophage T3 RNA polymerase
   5799..5815    -  protein_bind   lac operator: The lac repressor binds to the lac operator to inhibit transcription in E. coli. This inhibition can be relieved by adding lactose or isopropyl-β-D-thiogalactopyranoside (IPTG). lac repressor encoded by lacI
   5823..5853    -  promoter       lac promoter: promoter for the E. coli lac operon
   5868..5889    -  protein_bind   CAP binding site: CAP binding activates transcription in the presence of cAMP. E. coli catabolite activator protein
   5902..5994    -  CDS            lacI (fragment): lac repressor; lacI; The lac repressor binds to the lac operator to inhibit transcription in E. coli. This inhibition can be relieved by adding lactose or isopropyl-β-D-thiogalactopyranoside (IPTG).
   6177..6765    -  rep_origin     ori: high-copy-number ColE1/pMB1/pBR322/pUC origin of replication
   6936..7796    -  CDS            AmpR: β-lactamase; bla; confers resistance to ampicillin, carbenicillin, and related antibiotics
   7797..7901    -  promoter       AmpR promoter: bla
   7954..8382    -  rep_origin     f1 ori (sequence partly withheld): f1 bacteriophage origin of replication; arrow indicates direction of (+) strand synthesis
   8387..8542    -  CDS            lacZα (fragment): LacZα fragment of β-galactosidase; lacZ fragment
   8550..8568    +  promoter       T7 promoter: promoter for bacteriophage T7 RNA polymerase
   8582..232     +  enhancer       CMV enhancer (across the origin): human cytomegalovirus immediate early enhancer
>Addgene plasmid #200484 | pKLV2-U6gRNA5(CXCR4-E4(56))-PGKpuro2ABFP-W | addgene full sequence | sequence record 418901 | Addgene NGS Result
GACGTATGTTCCCATAGTAACGCCAATAGGGACTTTCCATTGACGTCAATGGGTGGAGTATTTACGGTAA
ACTGCCCACTTGGCAGTACATCAAGTGTATCATATGCCAAGTACGCCCCCTATTGACGTCAATGACGGTA
AATGGCCCGCCTGGCATTATGCCCAGTACATGACCTTATGGGACTTTCCTACTTGGCAGTACATCTACGT
ATTAGTCATCGCTATTACCATGGTGATGCGGTTTTGGCAGTACATCAATGGGCGTGGATAGCGGTTTGAC
TCACGGGGATTTCCAAGTCTCCACCCCATTGACGTCAATGGGAGTTTGTTTTGGCACCAAAATCAACGGG
ACTTTCCAAAATGTCGTAACAACTCCGCCCCATTGACGCAAATGGGCGGTAGGCGTGTACGGTGGGAGGT
CTATATAAGCAGCGCGTTTTGCCTGTACTGGGTCTCTCTGGTTAGACCAGATCTGAGCCTGGGAGCTCTC
TGGCTAACTAGGGAACCCACTGCTTAAGCCTCAATAAAGCTTGCCTTGAGTGCTTCAAGTAGTGTGTGCC
CGTCTGTTGTGTGACTCTGGTAACTAGAGATCCCTCAGACCCTTTTAGTCAGTGTGGAAAATCTCTAGCA
GTGGCGCCCGAACAGGGACTTGAAAGCGAAAGGGAAACCAGAGGAGCTCTCTCGACGCAGGACTCGGCTT
GCTGAAGCGCGCACGGCAAGAGGCGAGGGGCGGCGACTGGTGAGTACGCCAAAAATTTTGACTAGCGGAG
GCTAGAAGGAGAGAGATGGGTGCGAGAGCGTCAGTATTAAGCGGGGGAGAATTAGATCGCGATGGGAAAA
AATTCGGTTAAGGCCAGGGGGAAAGAAAAAATATAAATTAAAACATATAGTATGGGCAAGCAGGGAGCTA
GAACGATTCGCAGTTAATCCTGGCCTGTTAGAAACATCAGAAGGCTGTAGACAAATACTGGGACAGCTAC
AACCATCCCTTCAGACAGGATCAGAAGAACTTAGATCATTATATAATACAGTAGCAACCCTCTATTGTGT
GCATCAAAGGATAGAGATAAAAGACACCAAGGAAGCTTTAGACAAGATAGAGGAAGAGCAAAACAAAAGT
AAGACCACCGCACAGCAAGCGGCCGGCCGCGCTGATCTTCAGACCTGGAGGAGGAGATATGAGGGACAAT
TGGAGAAGTGAATTATATAAATATAAAGTAGTAAAAATTGAACCATTAGGAGTAGCACCCACCAAGGCAA
AGAGAAGAGTGGTGCAGAGAGAAAAAAGAGCAGTGGGAATAGGAGCTTTGTTCCTTGGGTTCTTGGGAGC
AGCAGGAAGCACTATGGGCGCAGCGTCAATGACGCTGACGGTACAGGCCAGACAATTATTGTCTGGTATA
GTGCAGCAGCAGAACAATTTGCTGAGGGCTATTGAGGCGCAACAGCATCTGTTGCAACTCACAGTCTGGG
GCATCAAGCAGCTCCAGGCAAGAATCCTGGCTGTGGAAAGATACCTAAAGGATCAACAGCTCCTGGGGAT
TTGGGGTTGCTCTGGAAAACTCATTTGCACCACTGCTGTGCCTTGGAATGCTAGTTGGAGTAATAAATCT
CTGGAACAGATTTGGAATCACACGACCTGGATGGAGTGGGACAGAGAAATTAACAATTACACAAGCTTAA
TACACTCCTTAATTGAAGAATCGCAAAACCAGCAAGAAAAGAATGAACAAGAATTATTGGAATTAGATAA
ATGGGCAAGTTTGTGGAATTGGTTTAACATAACAAATTGGCTGTGGTATATAAAATTATTCATAATGATA
GTAGGAGGCTTGGTAGGTTTAAGAATAGTTTTTGCTGTACTTTCTATAGTGAATAGAGTTAGGCAGGGAT
ATTCACCATTATCGTTTCAGACCCACCTCCCAACCCCGAGGGGACCCGACAGGCCCGAAGGAATAGAAGA
AGAAGGTGGAGAGAGAGACAGAGACAGATCCATTCGATTAGTGAACGGATCGGCACTGCGTGCGCCAATT
CTGCAGACAAATGGCAGTATTCATCCACAATTTTAAAAGAAAAGGGGGGATTGGGGGGTACAGTGCAGGG
GAAAGAATAGTAGACATAATAGCAACAGACATACAAACTAAAGAATTACAAAAACAAATTACAAAAATTC
AAAATTTTCGGGTTTATTACAGGGACAGCAGAGATCCAGTTTGGTTAGTACCGGGCCCTACGCGTCCAAG
GTCGGGCAGGAAGAGGGCCTATTTCCCATGATTCCTTCATATTTGCATATACGATACAAGGCTGTTAGAG
AGATAATTAGAATTAATTTGACTGTAAACACAAAGATATTAGTACAAAATACGTGACGTAGAAAGTAATA
ATTTCTTGGGTAGTTTGCAGTTTTAAAATTATGTTTTAAAATGGACTATCATATGCTTACCGTAACTTGA
AAGTATTTCGATTTCTTGGCTTTATATATCTTGTGGAAAGGACGAAACACCGTCATTAAAATGCTGTTCT
GGTTTAAGAGCTATGCTGGAAACAGCATAGCAAGTTTAAATAAGGCTAGTCCGTTATCAACTTGAAAAAG
TGGCACCGAGTCGGTGCTTTTTTTGGATCCAATTCTACCGGGTAGGGGAGGCGCTTTTCCCAAGGCAGTC
TGGAGCATGCGCTTTAGCAGCCCCGCTGGGCACTTGGCGCTACACAAGTGGCCTCTGGCCTCGCACACAT
TCCACATCCACCGGTAGGCGCCAACCGGCTCCGTTCTTTGGTGGCCCCTTCGCGCCACCTTCTACTCCTC
CCCTAGTCAGGAAGTTCCCCCCCGCCCCGCAGCTCGCGTCGTGCAGGACGTGACAAATGGAAGTAGCACG
TCTCACTAGTCTCGTGCAGATGGACAGCACCGCTGAGCAATGGAAGCGGGTAGGCCTTTGGGGCAGCGGC
CAATAGCAGCTTTGCTCCTTCGCTTTCTGGGCTCAGAGGCTGGGAAGGGGTGGGTCCGGGGGCGGGCTCA
GGGGCGGGCTCAGGGGCGGGGCGGGCGCCCGAAGGTCCTCCGGAGGCCCGGCATTCTGCACGCTTCAAAA
GCGCACGTCTGCCGCGCTGTTCTCCTCTTCCTCATCTCCGGGCCTTTCGACCTGCATCCATCTAGATCTC
GAGCAGCTGAAGCTTACCATGACCGAGTACAAGCCCACGGTGCGCCTCGCCACCCGCGACGACGTCCCCA
GGGCCGTACGCACCCTCGCCGCCGCGTTCGCCGACTACCCCGCCACGCGCCACACCGTCGATCCGGACCG
CCACATCGAGCGGGTCACCGAGCTGCAAGAACTCTTCCTCACGCGCGTCGGGCTCGACATCGGCAAGGTG
TGGGTCGCGGACGACGGCGCCGCGGTGGCGGTCTGGACCACGCCGGAGAGCGTCGAAGCGGGGGCGGTGT
TCGCCGAGATCGGCCCGCGCATGGCCGAGTTGAGCGGTTCCCGGCTGGCCGCGCAGCAACAGATGGAAGG
CCTCCTGGCGCCGCACCGGCCCAAGGAGCCCGCGTGGTTCCTGGCCACCGTCGGCGTCTCGCCCGACCAC
CAGGGCAAGGGTCTGGGCAGCGCCGTCGTGCTCCCCGGAGTGGAGGCGGCCGAGCGCGCCGGGGTGCCCG
CCTTCCTGGAGACCTCCGCGCCCCGCAACCTCCCCTTCTACGAGCGGCTCGGCTTCACCGTCACCGCCGA
CGTCGAGGTGCCCGAAGGACCGCGCACCTGGTGCATGACCCGCAAGCCCGGTGCCGGCGGCGGGTCCGGA
GGAGAGGGCAGAGGAAGTCTCCTAACATGCGGTGACGTGGAGGAGAATCCTGGCCCAATGAGCGAGCTGA
TTAAGGAGAACATGCACATGAAGCTGTACATGGAGGGCACCGTGGACAACCATCACTTCAAGTGCACATC
CGAGGGCGAAGGCAAGCCCTACGAGGGCACCCAGACCATGAGAATCAAGGTGGTCGAGGGCGGCCCTCTC
CCCTTCGCCTTCGACATCCTGGCTACTAGCTTCCTCTACGGCAGCAAGACCTTCATCAACCACACCCAGG
GCATCCCCGACTTCTTCAAGCAGTCCTTCCCTGAGGGCTTCACATGGGAGAGAGTCACCACATACGAGGA
CGGGGGCGTGCTGACCGCTACCCAGGACACCAGCCTCCAGGACGGCTGCCTCATCTACAACGTCAAGATC
AGAGGGGTGAACTTCACATCCAACGGCCCTGTGATGCAGAAGAAAACACTCGGCTGGGAGGCCTTCACCG
AGACGCTGTACCCCGCTGACGGCGGCCTGGAAGGCAGAAACGACATGGCCCTGAAGCTCGTGGGCGGGAG
CCATCTGATCGCAAACATCAAGACCACATATAGATCCAAGAAACCCGCTAAGAACCTCAAGATGCCTGGC
GTCTACTATGTGGACTACAGACTGGAAAGAATCAAGGAGGCCAACAACGAGACCTACGTCGAGCAGCACG
AGGTGGCAGTGGCCAGATACTGCGACCTCCCTAGCAAACTGGGGCACAAGCTTAATTGAGCGGCCGCTCA
ACCTCTGGATTACAAAATTTGTGAAAGATTGACTGGTATTCTTAACTATGTTGCTCCTTTTACGCTATGT
GGATACGCTGCTTTAATGCCTTTGTATCATGCTATTGCTTCCCGTATGGCTTTCATTTTCTCCTCCTTGT
ATAAATCCTGGTTGCTGTCTCTTTATGAGGAGTTGTGGCCCGTTGTCAGGCAACGTGGCGTGGTGTGCAC
TGTGTTTGCTGACGCAACCCCCACTGGTTGGGGCATTGCCACCACCTGTCAGCTCCTTTCCGGGACTTTC
GCTTTCCCCCTCCCTATTGCCACGGCGGAACTCATCGCCGCCTGCCTTGCCCGCTGCTGGACAGGGGCTC
GGCTGTTGGGCACTGACAATTCCGTGGTGTTGTCGGGGAAATCATCGTCCTTTCCTTGGCTGCTCGCCTG
TGTTGCCACCTGGATTCTGCGCGGGACGTCCTTCTGCTACGTCCCTTCGGCCCTCAATCCAGCGGACCTT
CCTTCCCGCGGCCTGCTGCCGGCTCTGCGGCCTCTTCCGCGTCTACGCCTTCGCCCTCAGACGAGTCGGA
TCTCCCTTTGGGCCGCCTCCCCGCAGGTACCTTTAAGACCAATGACTTACAAGGCAGCTGTAGATCTTAG
CCACTTTTTAAAAGAAAAGGGGGGACTGGAAGGGCTAATTCACTCCCAAAGAAGTCAAGATCTGCTTTTT
GCCTGTACTGGGTCTCTCTGGTTAGACCAGAGTCTCTCTGGTTAGACCAGATCTGAGCCTGGGAGCTCTC
TGGCTAACTAGGGAACCCACTGCTTAAGCCTCAATAAAGCTTGCCTTGAGTGCTTCAAGTAGTGTGTGCC
CGTCTGTTGTGTGACTCTGGTAACTAGAGATCCCTCAGACCCTTTTAGTCAGTGTGGAAAATCTCTAGCA
GTTTAAACCCGCTGATCAGCCTCGACTGTGCCTTCTAGTTGCCAGCCATCTGTTGTTTGCCCCTCCCCCG
TGCCTTCCTTGACCCTGGAAGGTGCCACTCCCACTGTCCTTTCCTAATAAAATGAGGAAATTGCATCGCA
TTGTCTGAGTAGGTGTCATTCTATTCTGGGGGGTGGGGTGGGGCAGGACAGCAAGGGGGAGGATTGGGAA
GTCAATAGCAGGCATGCTGGGGATGCGGTGGGCTCTATGGGCGGCCGTTAATTAAGCTTTTGTTCCCTTT
AGTGAGGGTTAATTGCGCGCTTGGCGTAATCATGGTCATAGCTGTTTCCTGTGTGAAATTGTTATCCGCT
CACAATTCCACACAACATACGAGCCGGGAGCATAAAGTGTAAAGCCTGGGGTGCCTAATGAGTGAGCTAA
CTCACATTAATTGCGTTGCGCTCACTGCCCGCTTTCCAGTCGGGAAACCTGTCGTGCCAGCTGCATTAAT
GAATCGGCCAACGCGCGGGGAGAGGCGGTTTGCGTATTGGGCGCTCTTCCGCTTCCTCGCTCACTGACTC
GCTGCGCTCGGTCGTTCGGCTGCGGCGAGCGGTATCAGCTCACTCAAAGGCGGTAATACGGTTATCCACA
GAATCAGGGGATAACGCAGGAAAGAACATGTGAGCAAAAGGCCAGCAAAAGGCCAGGAACCGTAAAAAGG
CCGCGTTGCTGGCGTTTTTCCATAGGCTCCGCCCCCCTGACGAGCATCACAAAAATCGACGCTCAAGTCA
GAGGTGGCGAAACCCGACAGGACTATAAAGATACCAGGCGTTTCCCCCTGGAAGCTCCCTCGTGCGCTCT
CCTGTTCCGACCCTGCCGCTTACCGGATACCTGTCCGCCTTTCTCCCTTCGGGAAGCGTGGCGCTTTCTC
ATAGCTCACGCTGTAGGTATCTCAGTTCGGTGTAGGTCGTTCGCTCCAAGCTGGGCTGTGTGCACGAACC
CCCCGTTCAGCCCGACCGCTGCGCCTTATCCGGTAACTATCGTCTTGAGTCCAACCCGGTAAGACACGAC
TTATCGCCACTGGCAGCAGCCACTGGTAACAGGATTAGCAGAGCGAGGTATGTAGGCGGTGCTACAGAGT
TCTTGAAGTGGTGGCCTAACTACGGCTACACTAGAAGAACAGTATTTGGTATCTGCGCTCTGCTGAAGCC
AGTTACCTTCGGAAAAAGAGTTGGTAGCTCTTGATCCGGCAAACAAACCACCGCTGGTAGCGGTGGTTTT
TTTGTTTGCAAGCAGCAGATTACGCGCAGAAAAAAAGGATCTCAAGAAGATCCTTTGATCTTTTCTACGG
GGTCTGACGCTCAGTGGAACGAAAACTCACGTTAAGGGATTTTGGTCATGAGATTATCAAAAAGGATCTT
CACCTAGATCCTTTTAAATTAAAAATGAAGTTTTAAATCAATCTAAAGTATATATGAGTAAACTTGGTCT
GACAGTTACCAATGCTTAATCAGTGAGGCACCTATCTCAGCGATCTGTCTATTTCGTTCATCCATAGTTG
CCTGACTCCCCGTCGTGTAGATAACTACGATACGGGAGGGCTTACCATCTGGCCCCAGTGCTGCAATGAT
ACCGCGAGACCCACGCTCACCGGCTCCAGATTTATCAGCAATAAACCAGCCAGCCGGAAGGGCCGAGCGC
AGAAGTGGTCCTGCAACTTTATCCGCCTCCATCCAGTCTATTAATTGTTGCCGGGAAGCTAGAGTAAGTA
GTTCGCCAGTTAATAGTTTGCGCAACGTTGTTGCCATTGCTACAGGCATCGTGGTGTCACGCTCGTCGTT
TGGTATGGCTTCATTCAGCTCCGGTTCCCAACGATCAAGGCGAGTTACATGATCCCCCATGTTGTGCAAA
AAAGCGGTTAGCTCCTTCGGTCCTCCGATCGTTGTCAGAAGTAAGTTGGCCGCAGTGTTATCACTCATGG
TTATGGCAGCACTGCATAATTCTCTTACTGTCATGCCATCCGTAAGATGCTTTTCTGTGACTGGTGAGTA
CTCAACCAAGTCATTCTGAGAATAGTGTATGCGGCGACCGAGTTGCTCTTGCCCGGCGTCAATACGGGAT
AATACCGCGCCACATAGCAGAACTTTAAAAGTGCTCATCATTGGAAAACGTTCTTCGGGGCGAAAACTCT
CAAGGATCTTACCGCTGTTGAGATCCAGTTCGATGTAACCCACTCGTGCACCCAACTGATCTTCAGCATC
TTTTACTTTCACCAGCGTTTCTGGGTGAGCAAAAACAGGAAGGCAAAATGCCGCAAAAAAGGGAATAAGG
GCGACACGGAAATGTTGAATACTCATACTCTTCCTTTTTCAATATTATTGAAGCATTTATCAGGGTTATT
GTCTCATGAGCGGATACATATTTGAATGTATTTAGAAAAATAAACAAATAGGGGTTCCGCGCACATTTCC
CCGAAAAGTGCCACCTAAATTGTAAGCGTTAATATTTTGTTAAAATTCGCGTTAAATTTTTGTTAAATCA
GCTCATTTTTTAACCAATAGGCCGAAATCGGCAAAATCCCTTATAAATCAAAAGAATAGACCGAGATAGG
GT
[37 nt withheld, positions 8053-8089]
AAAGAACGTGGACTCCAACGTCAAAGG
[49 nt withheld, positions 8117-8165]
T
[91 nt withheld, positions 8167-8257]
G
[124 nt withheld, positions 8259-8382]
CCCATTCGCCATTCAGGCTGCGCAACTGTTGGGAAGGGCGATCGGTGCGGGCCTCTTCGCTATTACGCCA
GCTGGCGAAAGGGGGATGTGCTGCAAGGCGATTAAGTTGGGTAACGCCAGGGTTTTCCCAGTCACGACGT
TGTAAAACGACGGCCAGTGAGCGCGCGTAATACGACTCACTATAGGGCGAATTGACTAGTACATAACTTA
CGGTAAATGGCCCGCCTGGCTGACCGCCCAACGACCCCCGCCCATTGACGTCAATAAT
